Addgene plasmid #183156: pUC19/eCFP-C
Purpose: (Empty Backbone) Plant transient expression vector containing eCFP tag. Unique nucleotide sequences Uc and Ud for cloning at C terminus of eCFP
Depositing lab: Yao-Guang Liu & Qinlong Zhu. Depositing organization: South China Agricultural University (SCAU). Publication: All-in-one: A Robust Fluorescent Fusion Protein Vector Toolbox for Protein Localization and BiFC Analyses in Plants. Han J, Ma K, Li H, Su J, Zhou L, Tang J, Zhang S, Hou Y, Chen L, Liu YG, Zhu Q. Plant Biotechnol J. 2022 Feb 18. doi: 10.1111/pbi.13790. PubMed 35179286.
Backbone
  Vector backbone: pUC19
  Vector type: Plant Expression
Growth in bacteria
  Bacterial resistance: Ampicillin, 100 μg/mL
  Growth temperature: 37°C
  Growth strain: DH5alpha
  Copy number: High Copy
Gene/Insert
  Gene/Insert name: None
Terms and licenses: Academic/Nonprofit Terms; Industry Terms: Not Available to Industry
How to cite: pUC19/eCFP-C was a gift from Yao-Guang Liu & Qinlong Zhu (Addgene plasmid # 183156 ; http://n2t.net/addgene:183156 ; RRID:Addgene_183156)
