[The description below was written by a language model from this plasmid's Addgene catalogue record and pLannotate feature annotations shown in this document.]
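Description:
pUC19/eCFP-C is an empty plant transient expression backbone built on pUC19, designed for making fluorescent fusion proteins with enhanced cyan fluorescent protein (eCFP). It is propagated in E. coli as a high-copy plasmid through the ColE1/pUC-type origin and selected with ampicillin via the β-lactamase (AmpR) gene and its own promoter. Remnants of the pUC19 scaffold are annotated around the cassette, including the lac promoter, lac operator and CAP binding site, fragments of lacZα and lacI, part of the multiple cloning site, and short bom and rop fragments. None of these contributes to expression in plants.

The functional payload is a compact plant expression cassette. A CaMV 35S promoter provides strong constitutive transcription, followed by the eCFP coding sequence and a nopaline synthase (NOS) terminator supplying the polyadenylation signal. Between the promoter and eCFP the annotation also detects an attB1-like Gateway site and a phage T7 gene 10 ribosome binding site, probably carried over from the source of the eCFP fragment, although the record does not say so. According to the catalogue entry, two unique nucleotide sequences, Uc and Ud, serve as the cloning site at the C terminus of eCFP, so that a gene of interest is joined downstream of the tag to give an eCFP–protein fusion. These sequences are not individually annotated in the feature table, though an unannotated gap between the eCFP CDS and the NOS terminator is consistent with their location.

The plasmid has no T-DNA borders or plant selection marker in the annotation, which fits its stated use for transient expression. It belongs to a toolbox of fluorescent fusion vectors for protein subcellular localization and BiFC analyses in plants.
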