Features (pLannotate 1.2.2; 16 found; start..end, strand, type, name):
    536..877     +  promoter       CaMV 35S promoter: strong constitutive promoter from cauliflower mosaic virus
    899..923     +  protein_bind   attB1: mutant version of attB; recombination site for the Gateway® BP reaction BP Clonase™
    935..955     +  RBS            RBS: efficient ribosome binding site from bacteriophage T7 gene 10 (Olins and Rangwala, 1989)
    971..1648    +  CDS            Enhanced Cyan-Emitting GFP: Enhanced Cyan-Emitting GFP is a basic (constitutively fluorescent) cyan fluorescent protein published in 2002, derived from Aequorea victoria.
   1776..2027    +  terminator     NOS terminator: nopaline synthase terminator and poly(A) signal
   2080..2237    +  CDS            lacZα (fragment): LacZα fragment of β-galactosidase; lacZ fragment
   2243..2342    -  misc_feature   bom (fragment): basis of mobility region from pBR322
   2444..2479    -  CDS            rop (fragment): Rop protein, which maintains plasmids at low copy number; rop
   2574..2678    +  promoter       AmpR promoter: bla
   2679..3539    +  CDS            AmpR: β-lactamase; bla; confers resistance to ampicillin, carbenicillin, and related antibiotics
   3710..4298    +  rep_origin     ori: high-copy-number ColE1/pMB1/pBR322/pUC origin of replication
   4481..4573    +  CDS            lacI (fragment): lac repressor; lacI; The lac repressor binds to the lac operator to inhibit transcription in E. coli. This inhibition can be relieved by adding lactose or isopropyl-β-D-thiogalactopyranoside (IPTG).
   4586..4607    +  protein_bind   CAP binding site: CAP binding activates transcription in the presence of cAMP. E. coli catabolite activator protein
   4622..4652    +  promoter       lac promoter: promoter for the E. coli lac operon
   4660..4676    +  protein_bind   lac operator: The lac repressor binds to the lac operator to inhibit transcription in E. coli. This inhibition can be relieved by adding lactose or isopropyl-β-D-thiogalactopyranoside (IPTG). lac repressor encoded by lacI
   4713..4733    -  misc_feature   MCS (fragment): pUC18/19 multiple cloning site
>Addgene plasmid #183156 | pUC19/eCFP-C | addgene full sequence | sequence record 361430 | Addgene NGS Result
GGCGCGCCGCTGGGAGTTCGTAGACGGAAACAAACGCAGAATCCAAGCAGATTAGCCTTTTCAATTTCAG
AAAGAATGCTAACCCACAGATGGTTAGAGAGGCTTACGCAGCAGGTCTCATCAAGACGATCTACCCGAGC
AATAATCTCCAGGAAATCAAATACCTTCCCAAGAAGGTTAAAGATGCAGTCAAAAGATTCAGGACTAACT
GCATCAAGAACACAGAGAAAGATATATTTCTCAAGATCAGAAGTACTATTCCAGTATGGACGATTCAAGG
CTTGCTTCACAAACCAAGGCAAGTAATAGAGATTGGAGTCTCTAAAAAGGTAGTTCCCACTGAATCAAAG
GCCATGGAGTCAAAGATTCAAATAGAGGACCTAACAGAACTCGCCGTAAAGACTGGCGAACAGTTCATAC
AGAGTCTCTTACGACTCAATGACAAGAAGAAAATCTTCGTCAACATGGTGGAGCACGACACACTTGTCTA
CTCCAAAAATATCAAAGATACAGTCTCAGAAGACCAAAGGGCAATTGAGACTTTTCAACAAAGGGTAATA
TCCGGAAACCTCCTCGGATTCCATTGCCCAGCTATCTGTCACTTTATTGTGAAGATAGTGGAAAAGGAAG
GTGGCTCCTACAAATGCCATCATTGCGATAAAGGAAAGGCCATCGTTGAAGATGCCTCTGCCGACAGTGG
TCCCAAAGATGGACCCCCACCCACGAGGAGCATCGTGGAAAAAGAAGACGTTCCAACCACGTCTTCAAAG
CAAGTGGATTGATGTGATATCTCCACTGACGTAAGGGATGACGCACAATCCCACTATCCTTCGCAAGACC
CTTCCTCTATATAAGGAAGTTCATTTCATTTGGAGAGAACACGGGGGACTCTAGATCAACAAGTTTGTAC
AAAAAAGCAGGCTCCGCGGCCGCCTTGTTTAACTTTAAGAAGGAGCCCTTCACCATGGTGAGCAAGGGCG
AGGAGCTGTTCACCGGGGTGGTGCCCATCCTGGTCGAGCTGGACGGCGACGTAAACGGCCACAAGTTCAG
CGTGTCCGGCGAGGGCGAGGGCGATGCCACCTACGGCAAGCTGACCCTGAAGTTCATCTGCACCACCGGC
AAGCTGCCCGTGCCCTGGCCCACCCTCGTGACCACCCTGACCTGGGGCGTGCAGTGCTTCGCCCGCTACC
CCGACCACATGAAGCAGCACGACTTCTTCAAGTCCGCCATGCCCGAAGGCTACGTCCAGGAGCGCACCAT
CTTCTTCAAGGACGACGGCAACTACAAGACCCGCGCCGAGGTGAAGTTCGAGGGCGACACCCTGGTGAAC
CGCATCGAGCTGAAGGGCATCGACTTCAAGGAGGACGGCAACATCCTGGGGCACAAGCTGGAGTACAACG
CCATCAGCGACAACGTCTATATCACCGCCGACAAGCAGAAGAACGGCATCAAGGCCAACTTCAAGATCCG
CCACAACATCGAGGACGGCAGCGTGCAGCTCGCCGACCACTACCAGCAGAACACCCCCATCGGCGACGGC
CCCGTGCTGCTGCCCGACAACCACTACCTGAGCACCCAGTCCAAGCTGAGCAAAGACCCCAACGAGAAGC
GCGATCACATGGTCCTGCTGGAGTTCGTGACCGCCGCCTCGGCTCAGAGCCAACTCCCTTTACAACCTCA
CTCAAGTCCGTTAGAGCCCGGGCTCGTTCGCTGCCACCTAAGAATACTCTACGGTCACATACCCTGATAA
TAACTCGAGAAGCTCGAATTTCCCCGATCGTTCAAACATTTGGCAATAAAGTTTCTTAAGATTGAATCCT
GTTGCCGGTCTTGCGATGATTATCATATAATTTCTGTTGAATTACGTTAAGCATGTAATAATTAACATGT
AATGCATGACGTTATTTATGAGATGGGTTTTATGATTAGAGTCCCGCAATTATACATTTAATACGCGATA
GAAAACAAAATATAGCGCGCAAACTAGGATAAATTATCGCGCGCGGTGTCATCTATGTTACTAGATCGGG
GTTCCTTATCATCTGGCGAATCGGACCCACAAGAGCACTGGGCGCGCTAATTCACTGGCCGTCGTTTTAC
AACGTCGTGACTGGGAAAACCCTGGCGTTACCCAACTTAATCGCCTTGCAGCACATCCCCCTTTCGCCAG
CTGGCGTAATAGCGAAGAGGCCCGCACCGATCGCCCTTCCCAACAGTTGCGCAGCCTGAATGGCGAATGG
CGCCTGATGCGGTATTTTCTCCTTACGCATCTGTGCGGTATTTCACACCGCATATGGTGCACTCTCAGTA
CAATCTGCTCTGATGCCGCATAGTTAAGCCAGCCCCGACACCCGCCAACACCCGCTGACGCGCCCTGACG
GGCTTGTCTGCTCCCGGCATCCGCTTACAGACAAGCTGTGACCGTCTCCGGGAGCTGCATGTGTCAGAGG
TTTTCACCGTCATCACCGAAACGCGCGAGACGAAAGGGCCTCGTGATACGCCTATTTTTATAGGTTAATG
TCATGATAATAATGGTTTCTTAGACGTCAGGTGGCACTTTTCGGGGAAATGTGCGCGGAACCCCTATTTG
TTTATTTTTCTAAATACATTCAAATATGTATCCGCTCATGAGACAATAACCCTGATAAATGCTTCAATAA
TATTGAAAAAGGAAGAGTATGAGTATTCAACATTTCCGTGTCGCCCTTATTCCCTTTTTTGCGGCATTTT
GCCTTCCTGTTTTTGCTCACCCAGAAACGCTGGTGAAAGTAAAAGATGCTGAAGATCAGTTGGGTGCACG
AGTGGGTTACATCGAACTGGATCTCAACAGCGGTAAGATCCTTGAGAGTTTTCGCCCCGAAGAACGTTTT
CCAATGATGAGCACTTTTAAAGTTCTGCTATGTGGCGCGGTATTATCCCGTATTGACGCCGGGCAAGAGC
AACTCGGTCGCCGCATACACTATTCTCAGAATGACTTGGTTGAGTACTCACCAGTCACAGAAAAGCATCT
TACGGATGGCATGACAGTAAGAGAATTATGCAGTGCTGCCATAACCATGAGTGATAACACTGCGGCCAAC
TTACTTCTGACAACGATCGGAGGACCGAAGGAGCTAACCGCTTTTTTGCACAACATGGGGGATCATGTAA
CTCGCCTTGATCGTTGGGAACCGGAGCTGAATGAAGCCATACCAAACGACGAGCGTGACACCACGATGCC
TGTAGCAATGGCAACAACGTTGCGCAAACTATTAACTGGCGAACTACTTACTCTAGCTTCCCGGCAACAA
TTAATAGACTGGATGGAGGCGGATAAAGTTGCAGGACCACTTCTGCGCTCGGTCCTTCCGGCTGGCTGGT
TTATTGCTGATAAATCTGGAGCCGGTGAGCGTGGGTCTCGCGGTATCATTGCAGCACTGGGGCCAGATGG
TAAGCCCTCCCGTATCGTAGTTATCTACACGACGGGGAGTCAGGCAACTATGGATGAACGAAATAGACAG
ATCGCTGAGATAGGTGCCTCACTGATTAAGCATTGGTAACTGTCAGACCAAGTTTACTCATATATACTTT
AGATTGATTTAAAACTTCATTTTTAATTTAAAAGGATCTAGGTGAAGATCCTTTTTGATAATCTCATGAC
CAAAATCCCTTAACGTGAGTTTTCGTTCCACTGAGCGTCAGACCCCGTAGAAAAGATCAAAGGATCTTCT
TGAGATCCTTTTTTTCTGCGCGTAATCTGCTGCTTGCAAACAAAAAAACCACCGCTACCAGCGGTGGTTT
GTTTGCCGGATCAAGAGCTACCAACTCTTTTTCCGAAGGTAACTGGCTTCAGCAGAGCGCAGATACCAAA
TACTGTTCTTCTAGTGTAGCCGTAGTTAGGCCACCACTTCAAGAACTCTGTAGCACCGCCTACATACCTC
GCTCTGCTAATCCTGTTACCAGTGGCTGCTGCCAGTGGCGATAAGTCGTGTCTTACCGGGTTGGACTCAA
GACGATAGTTACCGGATAAGGCGCAGCGGTCGGGCTGAACGGGGGGTTCGTGCACACAGCCCAGCTTGGA
GCGAACGACCTACACCGAACTGAGATACCTACAGCGTGAGCTATGAGAAAGCGCCACGCTTCCCGAAGGG
AGAAAGGCGGACAGGTATCCGGTAAGCGGCAGGGTCGGAACAGGAGAGCGCACGAGGGAGCTTCCAGGGG
GAAACGCCTGGTATCTTTATAGTCCTGTCGGGTTTCGCCACCTCTGACTTGAGCGTCGATTTTTGTGATG
CTCGTCAGGGGGGCGGAGCCTATGGAAAAACGCTAGCAACGCGGCCTTTTTACGGTTCCTGGCCTTTTGC
TGGCCTTTTGCTCACATGTTCTTTCCTGCGTTATCCCCTGATTCTGTGGATAACCGTATTACCGCCTTTG
AGTGAGCTGATACCGCTCGCCGCAGCCGAACGACCGAGCGCAGCGAGTCAGTGAGCGAGGAAGCGGAAGA
GCGCCCAATACGCAAACCGCCTCTCCCCGCGCGTTGGCCGATTCATTAATGCAGCTGGCACGACAGGTTT
CCCGACTGGAAAGCGGGCAGTGAGCGCAACGCAATTAATGTGAGTTAGCTCACTCATTAGGCACCCCAGG
CTTTACACTTTATGCTTCCGGCTCGTATGTTGTGTGGAATTGTGAGCGGATAACAATTTCACACAGGAAA
CAGCTATGACCATGATTACGCCAAGCTTGCATGCCTGCAGGTCCCC
